Addgene plasmid #38151: pBA2257
Depositing lab: David Waugh. Depositing organization: National Cancer Institute (NCI). Publication: Isolation of Metarhizium anisopliae carboxypeptidase A with native disulfide bonds from the cytosol of Escherichia coli BL21(DE3). Austin BP, Waugh DS. Protein Expr Purif. 2012 Mar;82(1):116-24. Epub 2011 Dec 14. 10.1016/j.pep.2011.11.015 PubMed 22197595.
Backbone
  Vector backbone: pMal-C2
  Backbone manufacturer: New England Biolabls
  Modifications to backbone: Inserted Gateway Cloning Cassette in pMalC2 to create pKM596. Then inserted proMeCPA ORF by Gateway cloning.
  Vector type: Bacterial Expression
Growth in bacteria
  Bacterial resistance: Ampicillin, 100 μg/mL
  Growth temperature: 30°C
  Growth strain: DH5alpha
  Growth instructions: use BL21(DE3) for expression
  Copy number: Low Copy
Gene/Insert
  Gene/Insert name: MBP-proMeCPA fusion protein
  Species: M. anisopliae
  Promoter: tac
  Tag / fusion protein: maltose binding protein (N terminal on insert)
  Cloning method: Gateway Cloning
  Sequencing primers: 5′ M13_pUC_rev_primer; 3′ M13_pUC_fwd_primer
Terms and licenses: Academic/Nonprofit Terms; Industry Terms: Not Available to Industry
How to cite: pBA2257 was a gift from David Waugh (Addgene plasmid # 38151 ; http://n2t.net/addgene:38151 ; RRID:Addgene_38151)
