[The description below was written by a language model from this plasmid's Addgene catalogue record and pLannotate feature annotations shown in this document.]
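Description:
pBA2257 is a bacterial expression plasmid for producing the proenzyme form of Metarhizium anisopliae carboxypeptidase A (proMeCPA) as a fusion to maltose binding protein in Escherichia coli. It derives from pMal-C2, which was first converted into a Gateway destination vector (pKM596) by inserting a Gateway cassette; the proMeCPA open reading frame was then recombined in. In the 7,919 nt sequence, this leaves the insert flanked by attB1 and attB2 sites. The plasmid carries a ColE1/pMB1-type origin together with the rop gene and the pBR322 bom region, consistent with its listing as low copy. It is selected with ampicillin through the bla gene, and an M13 phage origin is also present.

Expression is driven by the tac promoter with a downstream lac operator and is held in check by lac repressor encoded on the plasmid under the lacIq promoter, so transcription is inducible with IPTG. The MBP coding sequence lacks a signal peptide, which keeps the fusion in the cytosol. It is followed by attB1 and then a roughly 1.25 kb open reading frame, which the automated annotation matched by homology to a fungal metallocarboxypeptidase from Arthroderma benhamiae; this corresponds to the proMeCPA insert. A 6xHis tag sits at the C-terminus of the insert, although the catalogue fields list only the N-terminal MBP tag. A residual lacZα fragment and the rrnB T1 and T2 terminators lie downstream.

According to the associated publication title, the construct was used to isolate the carboxypeptidase with native disulfide bonds from the cytosol of E. coli BL21(DE3), the strain recommended for expression.
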