Features (pLannotate 1.2.2; 22 found; start..end, strand, type, name):
      3..80      +  promoter       lacIq promoter: lacI (mutant); In the lacIq allele, a single base change in the promoter boosts expression of the lacI gene about 10-fold.
     81..1163    +  CDS            lacI: lac repressor; lacI; The lac repressor binds to the lac operator to inhibit transcription in E. coli. This inhibition can be relieved by adding lactose or isopropyl-β-D-thiogalactopyranoside (IPTG).
   1176..1197    +  protein_bind   CAP binding site: CAP binding activates transcription in the presence of cAMP. E. coli catabolite activator protein
   1216..1233    +  promoter       tet promoter (fragment): E. coli promoter for tetracycline efflux protein gene
   1406..1434    +  promoter       tac promoter: strong E. coli promoter; hybrid between the trp and lac UV5 promoters
   1442..1458    +  protein_bind   lac operator: The lac repressor binds to the lac operator to inhibit transcription in E. coli. This inhibition can be relieved by adding lactose or isopropyl-β-D-thiogalactopyranoside (IPTG). lac repressor encoded by lacI
   1528..2628    +  CDS            MBP: maltose binding protein from E. coli; malE (mutated); This version of the gene does not encode a signal sequence, so MBP will remain in the cytosol.
   2638..2662    +  protein_bind   attB1: mutant version of attB; recombination site for the Gateway® BP reaction BP Clonase™
   2692..3942    +  CDS            MCPAL_ARTBC: Protein inferred from homology: Swiss-Prot protein existence level 3. Extracellular metalloprotease that contributes to pathogenicity. From Arthroderma benhamiae (strain ATCC MYA-4681 / CBS 112371) (Trichophyton mentagrophytes).
   3946..3963    +  CDS            6xHis: 6xHis affinity tag
   3975..3999    -  protein_bind   attB2: mutant version of attB; recombination site for the Gateway® BP reaction BP Clonase™
   4010..4164    +  CDS            lacZα (fragment): LacZα fragment of β-galactosidase; lacZ fragment
   4257..4372    +  ncRNA          5S rRNA: Accession: RF00001 - 5S ribosomal RNA
   4376..4462    +  terminator     rrnB T1 terminator: Escherichia coli rrnB; transcription terminator T1 from the E. coli rrnB gene
   4554..4581    +  terminator     rrnB T2 terminator: transcription terminator T2 from the E. coli rrnB gene
   4601..4692    +  promoter       AmpR promoter: bla
   4693..5553    +  CDS            AmpR: β-lactamase; bla; confers resistance to ampicillin, carbenicillin, and related antibiotics
   5595..6108    -  rep_origin     M13 ori (sequence partly withheld): M13 bacteriophage origin of replication; arrow indicates direction of (+) strand synthesis
   6219..6807    +  rep_origin     ori: high-copy-number ColE1/pMB1/pBR322/pUC origin of replication
   6993..7133    -  misc_feature   bom: basis of mobility region from pBR322
   7235..7426    -  CDS            rop: Rop protein, which maintains plasmids at low copy number; rop
   7443..7823    +  CDS            YPB1_ECOLX: Protein predicted: Swiss-Prot protein existence level 4. From Escherichia coli.
>Addgene plasmid #38151 | pBA2257 | depositor full sequence | sequence record 157755 | pBA2257 sequence 7919 bps
CCGACACCATCGAATGGTGCAAAACCTTTCGCGGTATGGCATGATAGCGCCCGGAAGAGAGTCAATTCAG
GGTGGTGAATGTGAAACCAGTAACGTTATACGATGTCGCAGAGTATGCCGGTGTCTCTTATCAGACCGTT
TCCCGCGTGGTGAACCAGGCCAGCCACGTTTCTGCGAAAACGCGGGAAAAAGTGGAAGCGGCGATGGCGG
AGCTGAATTACATTCCCAACCGCGTGGCACAACAACTGGCGGGCAAACAGTCGTTGCTGATTGGCGTTGC
CACCTCCAGTCTGGCCCTGCACGCGCCGTCGCAAATTGTCGCGGCGATTAAATCTCGCGCCGATCAACTG
GGTGCCAGCGTGGTGGTGTCGATGGTAGAACGAAGCGGCGTCGAAGCCTGTAAAGCGGCGGTGCACAATC
TTCTCGCGCAACGCGTCAGTGGGCTGATCATTAACTATCCGCTGGATGACCAGGATGCCATTGCTGTGGA
AGCTGCCTGCACTAATGTTCCGGCGTTATTTCTTGATGTCTCTGACCAGACACCCATCAACAGTATTATT
TTCTCCCATGAAGACGGTACGCGACTGGGCGTGGAGCATCTGGTCGCATTGGGTCACCAGCAAATCGCGC
TGTTAGCGGGCCCATTAAGTTCTGTCTCGGCGCGTCTGCGTCTGGCTGGCTGGCATAAATATCTCACTCG
CAATCAAATTCAGCCGATAGCGGAACGGGAAGGCGACTGGAGTGCCATGTCCGGTTTTCAACAAACCATG
CAAATGCTGAATGAGGGCATCGTTCCCACTGCGATGCTGGTTGCCAACGATCAGATGGCGCTGGGCGCAA
TGCGCGCCATTACCGAGTCCGGGCTGCGCGTTGGTGCGGATATCTCGGTAGTGGGATACGACGATACCGA
AGACAGCTCATGTTATATCCCGCCGTTAACCACCATCAAACAGGATTTTCGCCTGCTGGGGCAAACCAGC
GTGGACCGCTTGCTGCAACTCTCTCAGGGCCAGGCGGTGAAGGGCAATCAGCTGTTGCCCGTCTCACTGG
TGAAAAGAAAAACCACCCTGGCGCCCAATACGCAAACCGCCTCTCCCCGCGCGTTGGCCGATTCATTAAT
GCAGCTGGCACGACAGGTTTCCCGACTGGAAAGCGGGCAGTGAGCGCAACGCAATTAATGTAAGTTAGCT
CACTCATTAGGCACAATTCTCATGTTTGACAGCTTATCATCGACTGCACGGTGCACCAATGCTTCTGGCG
TCAGGCAGCCATCGGAAGCTGTGGTATGGCTGTGCAGGTCGTAAATCACTGCATAATTCGTGTCGCTCAA
GGCGCACTCCCGTTCTGGATAATGTTTTTTGCGCCGACATCATAACGGTTCTGGCAAATATTCTGAAATG
AGCTGTTGACAATTAATCATCGGCTCGTATAATGTGTGGAATTGTGAGCGGATAACAATTTCACACAGGA
AACAGCCAGTCCGTTTAGGTGTTTTCACGAGCACTTCACCAACAAGGACCATAGATTATGAAAACTGAAG
AAGGTAAACTGGTAATCTGGATTAACGGCGATAAAGGCTATAACGGTCTCGCTGAAGTCGGTAAGAAATT
CGAGAAAGATACCGGAATTAAAGTCACCGTTGAGCATCCGGATAAACTGGAAGAGAAATTCCCACAGGTT
GCGGCAACTGGCGATGGCCCTGACATTATCTTCTGGGCACACGACCGCTTTGGTGGCTACGCTCAATCTG
GCCTGTTGGCTGAAATCACCCCGGACAAAGCGTTCCAGGACAAGCTGTATCCGTTTACCTGGGATGCCGT
ACGTTACAACGGCAAGCTGATTGCTTACCCGATCGCTGTTGAAGCGTTATCGCTGATTTATAACAAAGAT
CTGCTGCCGAACCCGCCAAAAACCTGGGAAGAGATCCCGGCGCTGGATAAAGAACTGAAAGCGAAAGGTA
AGAGCGCGCTGATGTTCAACCTGCAAGAACCGTACTTCACCTGGCCGCTGATTGCTGCTGACGGGGGTTA
TGCGTTCAAGTATGAAAACGGCAAGTACGACATTAAAGACGTGGGCGTGGATAACGCTGGCGCGAAAGCG
GGTCTGACCTTCCTGGTTGACCTGATTAAAAACAAACACATGAATGCAGACACCGATTACTCCATCGCAG
AAGCTGCCTTTAATAAAGGCGAAACAGCGATGACCATCAACGGCCCGTGGGCATGGTCCAACATCGACAC
CAGCAAAGTGAATTATGGTGTAACGGTACTGCCGACCTTCAAGGGTCAACCATCCAAACCGTTCGTTGGC
GTGCTGAGCGCAGGTATTAACGCCGCCAGTCCGAACAAAGAGCTGGCAAAAGAGTTCCTCGAAAACTATC
TGCTGACTGATGAAGGTCTGGAAGCGGTTAATAAAGACAAACCGCTGGGTGCCGTAGCGCTGAAGTCTTA
CGAGGAAGAGTTGGCGAAAGATCCACGTATTGCCGCCACCATGGAAAACGCCCAGAAAGGTGAAATCATG
CCGAACATCCCGCAGATGTCCGCTTTCTGGTATGCCGTGCGTACTGCGGTGATCAACGCCGCCAGCGGTC
GTCAGACTGTCGATGAAGCCCTGAAAGACGCGCAGACTAATTCGATCACAAGTTTGTACAAAAAAGCAGG
CTCGGCTCGGAGAACCTGTACTTCCAGGGATATGAGAGTGGTTGCTTTCTTCGCCTGTCTAGTAGCCACG
GCGGCCACAATGCCGGCTGAGAGCCCTGTGTCTTACGACGGGTACAAGGTCTTTCGAGTCCCGGTCGTGG
ACGATGGCACGCACATCCAGAGTCTTATTGATCATTTGAATCTGAATGTCTGGCAGCCGCCCTCCAAAAA
GGGTGCTTTTGCCGACATCCAGGTGGCCCCAAGCCAGTTGGCAGCCTTCGAAAACGCAATGAAAGGGCGC
AGCTTCGAGATTATGCATGAGGATCTCGGAGACTCCATTGCCAGAGAAGGCACCATCCAGGCATATGCGG
CCGGCTCGGCTAATGCCTCCTGGTTCACATCGTACCATCCATACAATGACCATCTTCAATGGATGAAGGA
CATTGCCTCTCAATACCCGAGCAATGTTAAGAGTGTCACGTCTGGAACCACGGGTGATGGCAATACCATA
ACGGGCCTGCATATTTTCGGCAGCAGCGGTGGCGGCAATAAACCCGCCGTCGTTTTTCATGGCACCGTCC
ATGCGCGCGAATGGATCGTTGCTATGACTCTCGAGTATATAACCAACGAGCTCCTCGCCAAGTACGCTAC
CGACAGCGCCGTAAAGGCTGTTGTGGACAAGTACGACTTCTACATGTTCCCCATTGTCAATGTTGACGGC
TTCAAGTACACGCAGTCGTCAGACCGCATGTGGAGGAAGAACCGGTCTCGCAACCAGGGCTCGAGCTGTC
TCGGCACGGATCCCAATCGCAACTGGCCATACAAGTGGGATGGCCCTGGGTCATCAACGAACCCTTGTAC
TGAGACGTATCGGGGTGCATCTGCGGGCAACAGCCCAGAAGTCAAGTCGTACATCGCCTTCCTCGACAAG
ATCAAGAAGAGCCAAGGCGTCAAGCTATACATCGACTGGCACTCGTATTCTCAGCTGTTCATGACACCAT
ACGGGTACTCGTGCAGCGCAAGGACGCCCAACAATGCTGCCTTGCAAGCTCTGGCAAAGGGTGCTTCTGA
CGCTATGAGGAGTGTCCACGGAACCACCTTCGCATATGGTCCAGTTTGCAATGTCATCTACCAAGTTGCC
GGTGGCTCTATTGATTGGGTCCAAGACGTTCTTAAAGCCGACAATGTCTTCACAATCGAACTGCGTGACA
AAGGTAGGTATGGGTTTGTCCTGCCACCGGACCAGATCATACCGTCTGGAGAGGAGAGCTTTGCTGGTGC
CATGCATCTCTTCCAGCAGATGAGTCACCATCACCATCACCATCCTCGCTAATAACCCAGCTTTCTTGTA
CAAAGTGGTGATAGCTTGGCACTGGCCGTCGTTTTACAACGTCGTGACTGGGAAAACCCTGGCGTTACCC
AACTTAATCGCCTTGCAGCACATCCCCCTTTCGCCAGCTGGCGTAATAGCGAAGAGGCCCGCACCGATCG
CCCTTCCCAACAGTTGCGCAGCCTGAATGGCGAATGGCAGCTTGGCTGTTTTGGCGGATGAGATAAGATT
TTCAGCCTGATACAGATTAAATCAGAACGCAGAAGCGGTCTGATAAAACAGAATTTGCCTGGCGGCAGTA
GCGCGGTGGTCCCACCTGACCCCATGCCGAACTCAGAAGTGAAACGCCGTAGCGCCGATGGTAGTGTGGG
GTCTCCCCATGCGAGAGTAGGGAACTGCCAGGCATCAAATAAAACGAAAGGCTCAGTCGAAAGACTGGGC
CTTTCGTTTTATCTGTTGTTTGTCGGTGAACGCTCTCCTGAGTAGGACAAATCCGCCGGGAGCGGATTTG
AACGTTGCGAAGCAACGGCCCGGAGGGTGGCGGGCAGGACGCCCGCCATAAACTGCCAGGCATCAAATTA
AGCAGAAGGCCATCCTGACGGATGGCCTTTTTGCGTTTCTACAAACTCTTTTTGTTTATTTTTCTAAATA
CATTCAAATATGTATCCGCTCATGAGACAATAACCCTGATAAATGCTTCAATAATATTGAAAAAGGAAGA
GTATGAGTATTCAACATTTCCGTGTCGCCCTTATTCCCTTTTTTGCGGCATTTTGCCTTCCTGTTTTTGC
TCACCCAGAAACGCTGGTGAAAGTAAAAGATGCTGAAGATCAGTTGGGTGCACGAGTGGGTTACATCGAA
CTGGATCTCAACAGCGGTAAGATCCTTGAGAGTTTTCGCCCCGAAGAACGTTCTCCAATGATGAGCACTT
TTAAAGTTCTGCTATGTGGCGCGGTATTATCCCGTGTTGACGCCGGGCAAGAGCAACTCGGTCGCCGCAT
ACACTATTCTCAGAATGACTTGGTTGAGTACTCACCAGTCACAGAAAAGCATCTTACGGATGGCATGACA
GTAAGAGAATTATGCAGTGCTGCCATAACCATGAGTGATAACACTGCGGCCAACTTACTTCTGACAACGA
TCGGAGGACCGAAGGAGCTAACCGCTTTTTTGCACAACATGGGGGATCATGTAACTCGCCTTGATCGTTG
GGAACCGGAGCTGAATGAAGCCATACCAAACGACGAGCGTGACACCACGATGCCTGTAGCAATGGCAACA
ACGTTGCGCAAACTATTAACTGGCGAACTACTTACTCTAGCTTCCCGGCAACAATTAATAGACTGGATGG
AGGCGGATAAAGTTGCAGGACCACTTCTGCGCTCGGCCCTTCCGGCTGGCTGGTTTATTGCTGATAAATC
TGGAGCCGGTGAGCGTGGGTCTCGCGGTATCATTGCAGCACTGGGGCCAGATGGTAAGCCCTCCCGTATC
GTAGTTATCTACACGACGGGGAGTCAGGCAACTATGGATGAACGAAATAGACAGATCGCTGAGATAGGTG
CCTCACTGATTAAGCATTGGTAACTGTCAGACCAAGTTTACTCATATATACTTTAGATTGATT
[38 nt withheld, positions 5594-5631]
A
[37 nt withheld, positions 5633-5669]
ATTTTGTTAAAATTCGCGTTAAATTTTTGTTAAATCAGCTCATTTTTTAACCAATAGGCCGAAATCGGCA
AAATCCCTTATAAATCAAAAGAATAGCCCGAGATAGGGT
[37 nt withheld, positions 5779-5815]
AAAGAACGTGGACTCCAACGTCAAAGG
[141 nt withheld, positions 5843-5983]
G
[125 nt withheld, positions 5985-6109]
AAAGGATCTAGGTGAAGATCCTTTTTGATAATCTCATGACCAAAATCCCTTAACGTGAGTTTTCGTTCCA
CTGAGCGTCAGACCCCGTAGAAAAGATCAAAGGATCTTCTTGAGATCCTTTTTTTCTGCGCGTAATCTGC
TGCTTGCAAACAAAAAAACCACCGCTACCAGCGGTGGTTTGTTTGCCGGATCAAGAGCTACCAACTCTTT
TTCCGAAGGTAACTGGCTTCAGCAGAGCGCAGATACCAAATACTGTCCTTCTAGTGTAGCCGTAGTTAGG
CCACCACTTCAAGAACTCTGTAGCACCGCCTACATACCTCGCTCTGCTAATCCTGTTACCAGTGGCTGCT
GCCAGTGGCGATAAGTCGTGTCTTACCGGGTTGGACTCAAGACGATAGTTACCGGATAAGGCGCAGCGGT
CGGGCTGAACGGGGGGTTCGTGCACACAGCCCAGCTTGGAGCGAACGACCTACACCGAACTGAGATACCT
ACAGCGTGAGCTATGAGAAAGCGCCACGCTTCCCGAAGGGAGAAAGGCGGACAGGTATCCGGTAAGCGGC
AGGGTCGGAACAGGAGAGCGCACGAGGGAGCTTCCAGGGGGAAACGCCTGGTATCTTTATAGTCCTGTCG
GGTTTCGCCACCTCTGACTTGAGCGTCGATTTTTGTGATGCTCGTCAGGGGGGCGGAGCCTATGGAAAAA
CGCCAGCAACGCGGCCTTTTTACGGTTCCTGGCCTTTTGCTGGCCTTTTGCTCACATGTTCTTTCCTGCG
TTATCCCCTGATTCTGTGGATAACCGTATTACCGCCTTTGAGTGAGCTGATACCGCTCGCCGCAGCCGAA
CGACCGAGCGCAGCGAGTCAGTGAGCGAGGAAGCGGAAGAGCGCCTGATGCGGTATTTTCTCCTTACGCA
TCTGTGCGGTATTTCACACCGCATATGGTGCACTCTCAGTACAATCTGCTCTGATGCCGCATAGTTAAGC
CAGTATACACTCCGCTATCGCTACGTGACTGGGTCATGGCTGCGCCCCGACACCCGCCAACACCCGCTGA
CGCGCCCTGACGGGCTTGTCTGCTCCCGGCATCCGCTTACAGACAAGCTGTGACCGTCTCCGGGAGCTGC
ATGTGTCAGAGGTTTTCACCGTCATCACCGAAACGCGCGAGGCAGCTGCGGTAAAGCTCATCAGCGTGGT
CGTGCAGCGATTCACAGATGTCTGCCTGTTCATCCGCGTCCAGCTCGTTGAGTTTCTCCAGAAGCGTTAA
TGTCTGGCTTCTGATAAAGCGGGCCATGTTAAGGGCGGTTTTTTCCTGTTTGGTCACTGATGCCTCCGTG
TAAGGGGGATTTCTGTTCATGGGGGTAATGATACCGATGAAACGAGAGAGGATGCTCACGATACGGGTTA
CTGATGATGAACATGCCCGGTTACTGGAACGTTGTGAGGGTAAACAACTGGCGGTATGGATGCGGCGGGA
CCAGAGAAAAATCACTCAGGGTCAATGCCAGCGCTTCGTTAATACAGATGTAGGTGTTCCACAGGGTAGC
CAGCAGCATCCTGCGATGCAGATCCGGAACATAATGGTGCAGGGCGCTGACTTCCGCGTTTCCAGACTTT
ACGAAACACGGAAACCGAAGACCATTCATGTTGTTGCTCAGGTCGCAGACGTTTTGCAGCAGCAGTCGCT
TCACGTTCGCTCGCGTATCGGTGATTCATTCTGCTAACCAGTAAGGCAACCCCGCCAGCCTAGCCGGGTC
CTCAACGACAGGAGCACGATCATGCGCACCCGTGGCCAGGACCCAACGCTGCCCGAAATT
