>Addgene plasmid #38151 | pBA2257 | addgene partial sequence | sequence record 157756 | M13pUC-Rev 5'-AGCGGATAACAATTTCACACAGG-3'
CACTTCACCAACAAGGACCATAGATTATGAAAACTGAAGAAGGTAAACTGGTAATCTGGATTAACGGCGA
TAAAGGCTATAACGGTCTCGCTGAAGTCGGTAAGAAATTCGAGAAAGATACCGGAATTAAAGTCACCGTT
GAGCATCCGGATAAACTGGAAGAGAAATTCCCACAGGTTGCGGCAACTGGCGATGGCCCTGACATTATCT
TCTGGGCACACGACCGCTTTGGTGGCTACGCTCAATCTGGCCTGTTGGCTGAAATCACCCCGGACAAAGC
GTTCCAGGACAAGCTGTATCCGTTTACCTGGGATGCCGTACGTTACAACGGCAAGCTGATTGCTTACCCG
ATCGCTGTTGAAGCGTTATCGCTGATTTATAACAAAGATCTGCTGCCGAACCCGCCAAAAACCTGGGAAG
AGATCCCGGCGCTGGATAAAGAACTGAAAGCGAAAGGTAAGAGCGCGCTGATGTTCAACCTGCAAGAACC
GTACTTCACCTGGCCGCTGATTGCTGCTGACGGGGGTTATGCGTTCAAGTATGAAAACGGCAAGTACGAC
ATTAAAGACGTGGGCGTGGATAACGCTGGCGCGAAAGCGGGTCTGACCTTCCTGGTTGACCTGATTAAAA
ACAAACACATGAATGCAGACACCGATTACTCCATCGCAGAAGCTGCCTTTAATAAAGGCGAAACAGCGAT
GACCATCAACGGCCCGTGGGCATGGTCCAACATCGACACCAGCAAAGTGAATTATGGTGTAACGGTACTG
CCGACCTTCAAGGGTCAACCATCCAAACCGTTCGTTGGCGTGCTGAGCGCAGGTATTAACGCCGCCAGTC
CGAACAAAGAGCTGGCAAAAGAGTTCCTCGAAA
