>Addgene plasmid #38151 | pBA2257 | addgene partial sequence | sequence record 160093 | MBP-F 5'-GATGAAGCCCTGAAAGACGCGCAG-3'
GCTCGGAGAACCTGTACTTCCAGGGATATGAGAGTGGTTGCTTTCTTCGCCTGTCTAGTAGCCACGGCGG
CCACAATGCCGGCTGAGAGCCCTGTGTCTTACGACGGGTACAAGGTCTTTCGAGTCCCGGTCGTGGACGA
TGGCACGCACATCCAGAGTCTTATTGATCATTTGAATCTGAATGTCTGGCAGCCGCCCTCCAAAAAGGGT
GCTTTTGCCGACATCCAGGTGGCCCCAAGCCAGTTGGCAGCCTTCGAAAACGCAATGAAAGGGCGCAGCT
TCGAGATTATGCATGAGGATCTCGGAGACTCCATTGCCAGAGAAGGCACCATCCAGGCATATGCGGCCGG
CTCGGCTAATGCCTCCTGGTTCACATCGTACCATCCATACAATGACCATCTTCAATGGATGAAGGACATT
GCCTCTCAATACCCGAGCAATGTTAAGAGTGTCACGTCTGGAACCACGGGTGATGGCAATACCATAACGG
GCCTGCATATTTTCGGCAGCAGCGGTGGCGGCAATAAACCCGCCGTCGTTTTTCATGGCACCGTCCATGC
GCGCGAATGGATCGTTGCTATGACTCTCGAGTATATAACCAACGAGCTCCTCGCCAAGTACGCTACCGAC
AGCGCCGTAAAGGCTGTTGTGGACAAGTACGACTTCTACATGTTCCCCATTGTCAATGTTGACGGCTTCA
AGTACACGCAGTCGTCAGACCGCATGTGGAGGAAGAACCGGTCTCGCAACCAGGGCTCGAGCTGTCTCGG
CACGGATCCCAATCGCAACTGGCCATACAAGTGGGATGGCCCTGGGTCATCAACGAACCCTTGTACTGAG
ACGTATCGGGG
