>Addgene plasmid #38151 | pBA2257 | addgene partial sequence | sequence record 160094 | M13-F20 5'-TGTAAAACGACGGCCAGT-3'
ATTAGCGAGGATGGTGATGGTGATGGTGACTCATCTGCTGGAAGAGATGCATGGCACCAGCAAAGCTCTC
CTCTCCAGACGGTATGATCTGGTCCGGTGGCAGGACAAACCCATACCTACCTTTGTCACGCAGTTCGATT
GTGAAGACATTGTCGGCTTTAAGAACGTCTTGGACCCAATCAATAGAGCCACCGGCAACTTGGTAGATGA
CATTGCAAACTGGACCATATGCGAAGGTGGTTCCGTGGACACTCCTCATA
